Addgene plasmid #222303: prhaBAD-pA-Hia5
Purpose: Plasmid for rhamnose inducible expression and purification of protein A-Hia5-6XHis (pA-Hia5) for antibody directed DNA (adenine) methylation (as in DiMeLo-seq)
Depositing lab: Aaron Straight. Depositing organization: Stanford University. Publication: DiMeLo-seq: a long-read, single-molecule method for mapping protein-DNA interactions genome wide. Altemose N, Maslan A, Smith OK, Sundararajan K, Brown RR, Mishra R, Detweiler AM, Neff N, Miga KH, Straight AF, Streets A. Nat Methods. 2022 Jun;19(6):711-723. doi: 10.1038/s41592-022-01475-6. Epub 2022 Apr 8. PubMed 35396487.
Backbone
  Vector backbone: pd861-SR
  Backbone manufacturer: ATUM
  Backbone size w/o insert (bp): 2240
  Total vector size (bp): 3599
  Vector type: Bacterial Expression
Growth in bacteria
  Bacterial resistance: Kanamycin, 50 μg/mL
  Growth temperature: 37°C
  Growth strain: DH5alpha
  Copy number: High Copy
Gene/Insert
  Gene/Insert name: pA-Hia5 (alt name: protein A fusion to Hia5 DNA adenine methyltransferase)
  Species: Haemophilus influenzae
  Insert size (bp): 1359
  Mutation: codon optimized for bacterial expression
  GenBank ID: JF268249 AEV40923
  Promoter: rhaBAD
  Tag / fusion protein: protein A (N terminal on insert); 6His (C terminal on insert)
  Cloning method: Gene Synthesis
  Sequencing primers: 5′ ATCTTTCCCTGGTTGCCAATGG
Resource information
  A portion of this plasmid was derived from a plasmid made by: This plasmid was gene synthesized by ATUM.
Terms and licenses: Academic/Nonprofit Terms; Industry Terms: Not Available to Industry
How to cite: prhaBAD-pA-Hia5 was a gift from Aaron Straight (Addgene plasmid # 222303 ; http://n2t.net/addgene:222303 ; RRID:Addgene_222303)
