[The description below was written by a language model from this plasmid's Addgene catalogue record and pLannotate feature annotations shown in this document.]
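Description:
prhaBAD-pA-Hia5 is a compact (about 3.6 kb) bacterial expression plasmid built on the commercial pd861-SR backbone and produced entirely by gene synthesis. It replicates in E. coli from a high-copy ColE1/pUC-type origin and is selected with kanamycin through an aph(3')-Ia resistance gene. In the annotated sequence this gene lies on the reverse strand, apparently driven by a cat promoter across the plasmid junction. Several terminators (tonB, T7Te, T3Te) insulate the marker, origin and expression cassette from one another.

The payload is a roughly 1.36 kb open reading frame, codon optimized for bacteria, placed under the rhaBAD promoter. This promoter gives tight L-rhamnose-inducible expression and is repressed by glucose in hosts supplying RhaR and RhaS. The encoded protein fuses immunoglobulin-binding domains of Staphylococcus aureus protein A at the N-terminus to Hia5, a DNA adenine methyltransferase from Haemophilus influenzae. A C-terminal 6xHis tag, listed in the catalogue but not annotated in the feature table, allows affinity purification. A very short match to a fluorogen-activating protein lies between the two domains. It most likely reflects a flexible linker rather than a functional element, although the record does not say so. A T7 terminator follows the coding sequence.

The plasmid is used to express and purify recombinant pA-Hia5. The protein A moiety tethers the methyltransferase to antibodies bound at a chromatin target, so adenines in nearby DNA become methylated. These marks are then read out by long-read single-molecule sequencing to map protein-DNA interactions, as in DiMeLo-seq.
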