Features (pLannotate 1.2.2; 11 found; start..end, strand, type, name):
      1..91      -  promoter       cat promoter: promoter of the E. coli cat gene encoding chloramphenicol acetyltransferase
    100..130     -  terminator     tonB terminator: bidirectional E. coli tonB-P14 transcription terminator
    195..313     +  promoter       rhaB promoter: promoter of the E. coli rhaBAD operon, conferring tight induction with L-rhamnose and repression with D-glucose in the presence of RhaR and RhaS (Giacalone et al., 2006)
    352..768     +  CDS            spa (fragment): SPA_STAAE - Experimental evidence at protein level: Swiss-Prot protein existence level 1. Plays a role in the inhibition of the host innate and adaptive immune responses. Possesses five immunoglobulin-binding domains that capture both the fragment crystallizable region (Fc region) and the Fab region (part of Ig that identifies antigen) of immunoglobulins (By similarity). In turn, Staphylococcus aureus is protected from phagocytic killing via inhibition of Ig Fc region. In addition, the host elicited B-cell response is prevented due to a decrease of antibody-secreting cell proliferation that en
    796..818     +  CDS            FAPα2 (fragment): fluorogen-activating protein composed of a dimer of the L5-MG single-chain antibody fragment (Szent-Gyorgyi et al., 2008) binds malachite green derivatives to produce red fluorescence
    838..1680    +  CDS            Y1523_HAEIN (fragment): Protein predicted: Swiss-Prot protein existence level 4. From Haemophilus influenzae (strain ATCC 51907 / DSM 11121 / KW20 / Rd).
   1748..1795    +  terminator     T7 terminator: transcription terminator for bacteriophage T7 RNA polymerase
   1893..1922    +  terminator     T3Te terminator: phage T3 early transcription terminator
   2019..2607    +  rep_origin     ori: high-copy-number ColE1/pMB1/pBR322/pUC origin of replication
   2739..2766    -  terminator     T7Te terminator: phage T7 early transcription terminator
   2790..3599    -  CDS            KanR: aminoglycoside phosphotransferase; aph(3')-Ia; confers resistance to kanamycin in bacteria or G418 (Geneticin®) in eukaryotes
>Addgene plasmid #222303 | prhaBAD-pA-Hia5 | addgene full sequence | sequence record 447746 | Addgene NGS Result
AGCTCCTGAAAATCTCGATAACTCAAAAAATACGCCCGGTAGTGATCTTATTTCATTATGGTGAAAGTTG
GAACCTCTTACGTGCCGATCAAGAAGACGGTCAAAAGCCTCCGGTCGGAGGCTTTTGACTTTCTGCTATG
GAGGTCAGGTATGATTTAAATGGTCAGTATTGAGCGATATCTAGAGAATTCGTCCACCACAATTCAGCAA
ATTGTGAACATCATCACGTTCATCTTTCCCTGGTTGCCAATGGCCCATTTTCCTGTCAGTAACGAGAAGG
TCGCGAATTCAGGCGCTTTTTAGACTGGTCGTAGAGACCATGAAATTCTTTTAAGGAGGTAAAAAATGCC
ATCACTGAAAGATGACCCGAGCCAGTCTGCGAATCTGTTGAGCGAAGCGAAGAAACTGAACGAATCTCAA
GCTCCGAAGGCCGACAACAAGTTTAACAAAGAGCAGCAGAACGCGTTTTATGAAATTCTGCATCTGCCGA
ATTTGAACGAAGAACAGCGCAATGGTTTCATTCAATCCTTGAAAGATGATCCGAGCCAAAGCGCGAATCT
GCTGGCCGAGGCGAAAAAGTTGAACGACGCACAGGCACCGAAAGCCGATAACAAGTTCAACAAAGAACAG
CAAAATGCGTTCTATGAAATCCTGCACTTGCCGAATCTGACCGAAGAACAAAGAAATGGTTTTATCCAGA
GCCTGAAAGACGACCCTAGCGTCAGCAAAGAAATCCTGGCAGAGGCCAAAAAGCTGAATGACGCGCAAGC
GCCGAAAGGTGGGGGTGGTTCTGGCGGTGGCGGTTCTGGTGGCGGTGGTTCCGGTGGTGGCGGTAGCATG
GCAAATCAGAATACTTTCAAACAAGCACCGCTGCCGTTTATCGGCCAGAAACGCATGTTCCTGAAACAGT
TCGAGCAAATTCTGAACGAAAACATCAGCGATAATGGCGAGGGTTGGACGATCCTGGACACGTTTGGCGG
CAGCGGTTTGCTGAGCCACACCGCGAAGCGCCTGAAGCCGAAGGCTCGTGTCATCTATAACGATTTCGAT
GGCTACGCCGAACGTCTGGCGCACATCGACGACATTAATCAGCTGCGTGCAGAGCTTTACAGCGTTGTTG
GCAATGCGACGAGCAAGAATAAACGTATGACCAAAGACTGCAAAGCCGAGTGCATTCGTATCATTCAGAA
TTTCAAAGGCTACAAAGATCTGAACTGTCTGGCGTCCTGGCTGCTGTTTAGCGGCCAACAAGTGGCAACT
CTGGACGATCTGTTTCAGCACAATTTCTGGCACTGCATTCGTCAGAGCGACTACCCGAAAGCTGACGGTT
ACCTGGACGGCGTTGAGATCGTCAAAGAATCATTTCACACCCTCCTGCCAAAGTTTAGCAACGACCCGAA
GGCTCTGTTTGTCCTGGACCCGCCATACCTGTGTACGAAACAAGAGAGCTACAAACAAGCGACCTACTTT
GACCTGATTGATTTCCTGCGTCTGGTTAACATTACGCGTCCGCCGTATGTGTTCTTTTCGTCCACCAAGA
GCGAGTTCATTCGCTTCGTAAACTACATGCTGGAAGATAAAGTCGATAACTGGCAGGCATTTGAGAACGC
GAAGCGTATTACCGTGAACGCCAAGCTGAACTATCAAGTGGCGTATGAAGATAATCTGGTGTATAAGTTC
CTGGAGCATCACCATCATCACCATTGATAAGGTTAGAGGTCTCGCGGCCGCCACCGCTGAGCAATAACTA
GCATAACCCCTTGGGGCCTCTAAACGGGTCTTGAGGGGTTTTTTGCTGAAAGGAGGAACTATATCCGGGT
AACGAATTCAAGCTTGATATCATTCAGGACGAGCCTCAGACTCCAGCGTAACTGGACTGCAATCAACTCA
CTGGCTCACCTTCACGGGTGGGCCTTTCTTCGGTAGAAGTCTTCTCATGACCAAAATCCCTTAACGTGAG
TTACGCGCGCGTCGTTCCACTGAGCGTCAGACCCCGTAGAAAAGATCAAAGGATCTTCTTGAGATCCTTT
TTTTCTGCGCGTAATCTGCTGCTTGCAAACAAAAAAACCACCGCTACCAGCGGTGGTTTGTTTGCCGGAT
CAAGAGCTACCAACTCTTTTTCCGAAGGTAACTGGCTTCAGCAGAGCGCAGATACCAAATACTGTTCTTC
TAGTGTAGCCGTAGTTAGCCCACCACTTCAAGAACTCTGTAGCACCGCCTACATACCTCGCTCTGCTAAT
CCTGTTACCAGTGGCTGCTGCCAGTGGCGATAAGTCGTGTCTTACCGGGTTGGACTCAAGACGATAGTTA
CCGGATAAGGCGCAGCGGTCGGGCTGAACGGGGGGTTCGTGCACACAGCCCAGCTTGGAGCGAACGACCT
ACACCGAACTGAGATACCTACAGCGTGAGCTATGAGAAAGCGCCACGCTTCCCGAAGGGAGAAAGGCGGA
CAGGTATCCGGTAAGCGGCAGGGTCGGAACAGGAGAGCGCACGAGGGAGCTTCCAGGGGGAAACGCCTGG
TATCTTTATAGTCCTGTCGGGTTTCGCCACCTCTGACTTGAGCGTCGATTTTTGTGATGCTCGTCAGGGG
GGCGGAGCCTATGGAAAAACGCCAGCAACGCGGCCTTTTTACGGTTCCTGGCCTTTTGCTGGCCTTTTGC
TCACATGTTCTTTCCTGCGTTATCCCCTGATTCTGTGGATAACCGTATTACCGCCTTTGAGTGAGCTGAT
ACCGCTCGCGCAGAAAGGCCCACCCGAAGGTGAGCCAGGTGATTACATTTGGGCCCTCATTAGAAAAACT
CATCGAGCATCAAATGAAACTGCAATTTATTCATATCAGGATTATCAATACCATATTTTTGAAAAAGCCG
TTTCTGTAATGAAGGAGAAAACTCACCGAGGCAGTTCCATAGGATGGCAAGATCCTGGTATCGGTCTGCG
ATTCCGACTCGTCCAACATCAATACAACCTATTAATTTCCCCTCGTCAAAAATAAGGTTATCAAGTGAGA
AATCACCATGAGTGACGACTGAATCCGGTGAGAATGGCAAAAGTTTATGCATTTCTTTCCAGACTTGTTC
AACAGGCCAGCCATTACGCTCGTCATCAAAATCACTCGCATCAACCAAACCGTTATTCATTCGTGATTGC
GCCTGAGCGAGGCGAAATACGCGATCGCTGTTAAAAGGACAATTACAAACAGGAATCGAGTGCAACCGGC
GCAGGAACACTGCCAGCGCATCAACAATATTTTCACCTGAATCAGGATATTCTTCTAATACCTGGAACGC
TGTTTTTCCGGGGATCGCAGTGGTGAGTAACCATGCATCATCAGGAGTACGGATAAAATGCTTGATGGTC
GGAAGTGGCATAAATTCCGTCAGCCAGTTTAGTCTGACCATCTCATCTGTAACATCATTGGCAACGCTAC
CTTTGCCATGTTTCAGAAACAACTCTGGCGCATCGGGCTTCCCATACAAGCGATAGATTGTCGCACCTGA
TTGCCCGACATTATCGCGAGCCCATTTATACCCATATAAATCAGCATCCATGTTGGAATTTAATCGCGGC
CTCGACGTTTCCCGTTGAATATGGCTCAT
